Addgene plasmid #142507: TFORF0279
Purpose: Lentiviral vector for overexpressing transcription factor ORFs with unique 24-bp barcodes. Barcodes facilitate identification of transcription factors in pooled screens.
Depositing lab: Feng Zhang. Depositing organization: Broad Institute. Publication: A transcription factor atlas of directed differentiation. Joung J, Ma S, Tay T, Geiger-Schuller KR, Kirchgatterer PC, Verdine VK, Guo B, Arias-Garcia MA, Allen WE, Singh A, Kuksenko O, Abudayyeh OO, Gootenberg JS, Fu Z, Macrae RK, Buenrostro JD, Regev A, Zhang F. Cell. 2023 Jan 5;186(1):209-229.e26. doi: 10.1016/j.cell.2022.11.026. PubMed 36608654.
Backbone
  Vector backbone: pLX_TRC317
  Backbone manufacturer: Broad Institute Genetic Perturbation Platform
  Backbone size w/o insert (bp): 8264
  Vector type: Mammalian Expression, Lentiviral
  Selectable markers: Puromycin
Growth in bacteria
  Bacterial resistance: Ampicillin, 100 μg/mL
  Growth temperature: 37°C
  Growth strain: NEB Stable
  Copy number: High Copy
Gene/Insert
  Gene/Insert name: ZNF776
  Species: H. sapiens (human)
  Insert size (bp): 1658
  Entrez Gene: ZNF776
  Promoter: EF1a
  Cloning method: Unknown
  Sequencing primers: 5′ GGGTGGAGACTGAAGTTAGGCCAG; 3′ CACATAGCGTAAAAGGAGCAACATAG
Terms and licenses: Academic/Nonprofit Terms; Industry Terms: Not Available to Industry
Depositor comments: NM_173632,ENST00000317178 . The transcription factor ORF portion of this plasmid was synthesized by Genewiz. Please test multiple small colonies in case of plasmid recombination. To make this collection available in a timely manner, a portion of this collection was not fully sequenced by Addgene. If an Addgene verified full plasmid sequence is not available, please contact us prior to placing an order to request the full sequence.
How to cite: TFORF0279 was a gift from Feng Zhang (Addgene plasmid # 142507 ; http://n2t.net/addgene:142507 ; RRID:Addgene_142507)
