[The description below was written by a language model from this plasmid's Addgene catalogue record and pLannotate feature annotations shown in this document.]
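Description:
TFORF0279 is a lentiviral mammalian expression plasmid built on the pLX_TRC317 backbone. It carries the human zinc-finger gene ZNF776 as one member of a barcoded transcription factor ORF collection. In bacteria it is maintained through a high-copy ColE1/pUC-type origin and selected with ampicillin via the β-lactamase gene. An f1 origin and remnants of a lac/T7/T3 cloning region are also present in the backbone. The depositor notes that the plasmid can recombine, a known issue with LTR-containing vectors.

The viral portion has a third-generation-style layout. An RSV promoter drives a truncated HIV-1 5' LTR, followed by the Ψ packaging signal with a gag fragment, the Rev response element for nuclear export of the genomic RNA, a cPPT/CTS element, and a self-inactivating ΔU3 3' LTR followed by an SV40 polyadenylation signal. Two expression units sit between the LTRs. An SV40 early promoter drives puromycin N-acetyltransferase for selection of transduced cells, and the strong constitutive EF-1α promoter drives the synthesized ZNF776 ORF. A WPRE downstream of the ORF enhances transcript stability and expression.

The automated annotation labels only about the first half of the roughly 1.7 kb insert as ZNF776, probably because of partial database matching. The unique 24-bp barcode described in the catalogue entry is not annotated, so its position cannot be stated from the table. The construct is intended for overexpressing ZNF776 in mammalian cells, particularly in pooled screens where barcode sequencing identifies which transcription factor each cell received, as in directed differentiation studies.
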