Features (pLannotate 1.2.2; 31 found; start..end, strand, type, name):
      5..231     +  promoter       RSV promoter: Rous sarcoma virus enhancer/promoter
    232..412     +  LTR            5' LTR (truncated): truncated 5' long terminal repeat (LTR) from HIV-1
    459..584     +  misc_feature   HIV-1 Ψ: packaging signal of human immunodeficiency virus type 1
    568..931     +  CDS            HIV-1 gag (fragment): gag protein from human immunodeficiency virus 1; gag
   1077..1310    +  misc_feature   RRE: The Rev response element (RRE) of HIV-1 allows for Rev-dependent mRNA export from the nucleus to the cytoplasm.
   1687..1713    +  CDS            Rev (fragment): human immunodeficiency virus 1 (HIV-1) Rev protein; rev; enhances nuclear export of unspliced and incompletely spliced viral mRNAs
   1720..1743    +  promoter       SV40 promoter (fragment): SV40 early promoter
   1744..1815    +  promoter       SV40 promoter (fragment): SV40 enhancer and early promoter
   1839..1974    +  rep_origin     SV40 ori: SV40 origin of replication
   2020..2616    +  CDS            PuroR (fragment): puromycin N-acetyltransferase; pac from Streptomyces; confers resistance to puromycin
   2665..2782    +  misc_feature   cPPT/CTS: central polypurine tract and central termination sequence of HIV-1
   2847..2913    +  CDS            small t antigen (fragment): SV40 (simian virus 40) small t antigen
   2920..4098    +  promoter       EF-1α promoter: strong constitutive promoter for human elongation factor EF-1α
   4115..4957    +  CDS            ZNF776 (fragment): ZN776_HUMAN - Experimental evidence at protein level: Swiss-Prot protein existence level 1. May be involved in transcriptional regulation. From Homo sapiens (Human).
   5684..5737    +  promoter       U6 promoter (fragment): RNA polymerase III promoter for human U6 snRNA
   5779..6367    +  misc_feature   WPRE: woodchuck hepatitis virus posttranscriptional regulatory element
   6418..6437    +  misc_feature   cPPT/CTS (fragment): central polypurine tract and central termination sequence of HIV-1
   6439..6672    +  LTR            3' LTR (ΔU3): self-inactivating 3' long terminal repeat (LTR) from HIV-1
   6750..6871    +  polyA_signal   SV40 poly(A) signal: SV40 polyadenylation signal
   6911..7046    +  rep_origin     SV40 ori: SV40 origin of replication
   7067..7085    -  promoter       T7 promoter: promoter for bacteriophage T7 RNA polymerase
   7093..7248    +  CDS            lacZα (fragment): LacZα fragment of β-galactosidase; lacZ fragment
   7253..7681    +  rep_origin     f1 ori (sequence partly withheld): f1 bacteriophage origin of replication; arrow indicates direction of (+) strand synthesis
   7734..7838    +  promoter       AmpR promoter: bla
   7839..8699    +  CDS            AmpR: β-lactamase; bla; confers resistance to ampicillin, carbenicillin, and related antibiotics
   8870..9458    +  rep_origin     ori: high-copy-number ColE1/pMB1/pBR322/pUC origin of replication
   9641..9733    +  CDS            lacI (fragment): lac repressor; lacI; The lac repressor binds to the lac operator to inhibit transcription in E. coli. This inhibition can be relieved by adding lactose or isopropyl-β-D-thiogalactopyranoside (IPTG).
   9746..9767    +  protein_bind   CAP binding site: CAP binding activates transcription in the presence of cAMP. E. coli catabolite activator protein
   9782..9812    +  promoter       lac promoter: promoter for the E. coli lac operon
   9820..9836    +  protein_bind   lac operator: The lac repressor binds to the lac operator to inhibit transcription in E. coli. This inhibition can be relieved by adding lactose or isopropyl-β-D-thiogalactopyranoside (IPTG). lac repressor encoded by lacI
   9881..9899    +  promoter       T3 promoter: promoter for bacteriophage T3 RNA polymerase
>Addgene plasmid #142507 | TFORF0279 | addgene full sequence | sequence record 397263 | Addgene NGS Result
TTAATGTAGTCTTATGCAATACTCTTGTAGTCTTGCAACATGGTAACGATGAGTTAGCAACATGCCTTAC
AAGGAGAGAAAAAGCACCGTGCATGCCGATTGGTGGAAGTAAGGTGGTACGATCGTGCCTTATTAGGAAG
GCAACAGACGGGTCTGACATGGATTGGACGAACCACTGAATTGCCGCATTGCAGAGATATTGTATTTAAG
TGCCTAGCTCGATACATAAACGGGTCTCTCTGGTTAGACCAGATCTGAGCCTGGGAGCTCTCTGGCTAAC
TAGGGAACCCACTGCTTAAGCCTCAATAAAGCTTGCCTTGAGTGCTTCAAGTAGTGTGTGCCCGTCTGTT
GTGTGACTCTGGTAACTAGAGATCCCTCAGACCCTTTTAGTCAGTGTGGAAAATCTCTAGCAGTGGCGCC
CGAACAGGGACTTGAAAGCGAAAGGGAAACCAGAGGAGCTCTCTCGACGCAGGACTCGGCTTGCTGAAGC
GCGCACGGCAAGAGGCGAGGGGCGGCGACTGGTGAGTACGCCAAAAATTTTGACTAGCGGAGGCTAGAAG
GAGAGAGATGGGTGCGAGAGCGTCAGTATTAAGCGGGGGAGAATTAGATCGCGATGGGAAAAAATTCGGT
TAAGGCCAGGGGGAAAGAAAAAATATAAATTAAAACATATAGTATGGGCAAGCAGGGAGCTAGAACGATT
CGCAGTTAATCCTGGCCTGTTAGAAACATCAGAAGGCTGTAGACAAATACTGGGACAGCTACAACCATCC
CTTCAGACAGGATCAGAAGAACTTAGATCATTATATAATACAGTAGCAACCCTCTATTGTGTGCATCAAA
GGATAGAGATAAAAGACACCAAGGAAGCTTTAGACAAGATAGAGGAAGAGCAAAACAAAAGTAAGACCAC
CGCACAGCAAGCGGCCGCTGATCTTCAGACCTGGAGGAGGAGATATGAGGGACAATTGGAGAAGTGAATT
ATATAAATATAAAGTAGTAAAAATTGAACCATTAGGAGTAGCACCCACCAAGGCAAAGAGAAGAGTGGTG
CAGAGAGAAAAAAGAGCAGTGGGAATAGGAGCTTTGTTCCTTGGGTTCTTGGGAGCAGCAGGAAGCACTA
TGGGCGCAGCGTCAATGACGCTGACGGTACAGGCCAGACAATTATTGTCTGGTATAGTGCAGCAGCAGAA
CAATTTGCTGAGGGCTATTGAGGCGCAACAGCATCTGTTGCAACTCACAGTCTGGGGCATCAAGCAGCTC
CAGGCAAGAATCCTGGCTGTGGAAAGATACCTAAAGGATCAACAGCTCCTGGGGATTTGGGGTTGCTCTG
GAAAACTCATTTGCACCACTGCTGTGCCTTGGAATGCTAGTTGGAGTAATAAATCTCTGGAACAGATTTG
GAATCACACGACCTGGATGGAGTGGGACAGAGAAATTAACAATTACACAAGCTTAATACACTCCTTAATT
GAAGAATCGCAAAACCAGCAAGAAAAGAATGAACAAGAATTATTGGAATTAGATAAATGGGCAAGTTTGT
GGAATTGGTTTAACATAACAAATTGGCTGTGGTATATAAAATTATTCATAATGATAGTAGGAGGCTTGGT
AGGTTTAAGAATAGTTTTTGCTGTACTTTCTATAGTGAATAGAGTTAGGCAGGGATATTCACCATTATCG
TTTCAGACCCACCTCCCAACCCCGAGGGGACCCATGCATTGCATCTCAATTAGTCAGCAACCAGGTGTGG
AAAGTCCCCAGGCTCCCCAGCAGGCAGAAGTATGCAAAGCATGCGTCTCAATTAGTCAGCAACCATAGTC
CCGCCCCTAACTCCGCCCATCCCGCCCCTAACTCCGCCCAGTTCCGCCCATTCTCCGCCCCATGGCTGAC
TAATTTTTTTTATTTATGCAGAGGCCGAGGCCGCCTCGGCCTCTGAGCTATTCCAGAAGTAGTGAGGAGG
CTTTTTTGGAGGCCTAGGCTTTTGCAAAAAGCTTTCTAGAGGTACCACCGGAGCTTACCATGACCGAGTA
CAAGCCCACGGTGCGCCTCGCCACCCGCGACGACGTCCCCAGGGCCGTACGCACCCTCGCCGCCGCGTTC
GCCGACTACCCCGCCACGCGCCACACCGTCGATCCGGACCGCCACATCGAGCGGGTCACCGAGCTGCAAG
AACTCTTCCTCACGCGCGTCGGGCTCGACATCGGCAAGGTGTGGGTCGCGGACGACGGCGCCGCCGTGGC
GGTCTGGACCACGCCGGAGAGCGTCGAAGCGGGGGCGGTGTTCGCCGAGATCGGCCCGCGCATGGCCGAG
TTGAGCGGTTCCCGGCTGGCCGCGCAGCAACAGATGGAAGGCCTCCTGGCGCCGCACCGGCCCAAGGAGC
CCGCGTGGTTCCTGGCCACCGTCGGCGTCTCGCCCGACCACCAGGGCAAGGGTCTGGGCAGCGCCGTCGT
GCTCCCCGGAGTGGAGGCGGCCGAGCGCGCCGGGGTGCCCGCCTTCCTGGAGACCTCCGCGCCCCGCAAC
CTCCCCTTCTACGAGCGGCTCGGCTTCACCGTCACCGCCGACGTCGAGGTGCCCGAAGGACCGCGCACCT
GGTGCATGACCCGCAAGCCCGGTGCCAGTTAACGAATTCTAGATCTTGAGACAAATGGCAGTATTCATCC
ACAATTTTAAAAGAAAAGGGGGGATTGGGGGGTACAGTGCAGGGGAAAGAATAGTAGACATAATAGCAAC
AGACATACAAACTAAAGAATTACAAAAACAAATTACAAAAATTCAAAATTTTCGGGTTTATTACAGGGAC
AGCAGAGATCCACTTTGGCGCCGGCTCGAGGCCTGCAGGTGCAAAGATGGATAAAGTTTTAAACAGAGAG
GAATCTTTGCAGCTAATGGACCTTCTAGGTCTTGAAAGGAGTGGGAATTGGCTCCGGTGCCCGTCAGTGG
GCAGAGCGCACATCGCCCACAGTCCCCGAGAAGTTGGGGGGAGGGGTCGGCAATTGAACCGGTGCCTAGA
GAAGGTGGCGCGGGGTAAACTGGGAAAGTGATGTCGTGTACTGGCTCCGCCTTTTTCCCGAGGGTGGGGG
AGAACCGTATATAAGTGCAGTAGTCGCCGTGAACGTTCTTTTTCGCAACGGGTTTGCCGCCAGAACACAG
GTAAGTGCCGTGTGTGGTTCCCGCGGGCCTGGCCTCTTTACGGGTTATGGCCCTTGCGTGCCTTGAATTA
CTTCCACCTGGCTGCAGTACGTGATTCTTGATCCCGAGCTTCGGGTTGGAAGTGGGTGGGAGAGTTCGAG
GCCTTGCGCTTAAGGAGCCCCTTCGCCTCGTGCTTGAGTTGAGGCCTGGCCTGGGCGCTGGGGCCGCCGC
GTGCGAATCTGGTGGCACCTTCGCGCCTGTCTCGCTGCTTTCGATAAGTCTCTAGCCATTTAAAATTTTT
GATGACCTGCTGCGACGCTTTTTTTCTGGCAAGATAGTCTTGTAAATGCGGGCCAAGATCTGCACACTGG
TATTTCGGTTTTTGGGGCCGCGGGCGGCGACGGGGCCCGTGCGTCCCAGCGCACATGTTCGGCGAGGCGG
GGCCTGCGAGCGCGGCCACCGAGAATCGGACGGGGGTAGTCTCAAGCTGGCCGGCCTGCTCTGGTGCCTG
GCCTCGCGCCGCCGTGTATCGCCCCGCCCTGGGCGGCAAGGCTGGCCCGGTCGGCACCAGTTGCGTGAGC
GGAAAGATGGCCGCTTCCCGGCCCTGCTGCAGGGAGCTCAAAATGGAGGACGCGGCGCTCGGGAGAGCGG
GCGGGTGAGTCACCCACACAAAGGAAAAGGGCCTTTCCGTCCTCAGCCGTCGCTTCATGTGACTCCACGG
AGTACCGGGCGCCGTCCAGGCACCTCGATTAGTTCTCGAGCTTTTGGAGTACGTCGTCTTTAGGTTGGGG
GGAGGGGTTTTATGCGATGGAGTTTCCCCACACTGAGTGGGTGGAGACTGAAGTTAGGCCAGCTTGGCAC
TTGATGTAATTCTCCTTGGAATTTGCCCTTTTTGAGTTTGGATCTTGGTTCATTCTCAAGCCTCAGACAG
TGGTTCAAAGTTTTTTTCTTCCATTTCAGGTGTCGTGAGGCTAGCACCGCCACCATGGCGGCGGCCGCGC
TGAGGCCCCCGGCTCAGGGCACTGTGACCTTTGAAGATGTGGCTGTGAACTTTTCCCAGGAGGAATGGAG
TCTCCTTAGTGAGGCTCAGAGATGCCTTTATCATGACGTGATGCTGGAGAACCTGACACTTATATCTTCT
CTAGGTTGTTGGTATGGAGCAAAAGACGAGACACCTTCTAAGCAGACCCTTTCTATACAACAGGAGTCCC
CACTCAGGACACATTGGACAGGTGTATGTACCAAGAAGGTCCACCTCTGGGGAATGTGTGGCCCTCTCCT
GGGAGATATCTTACACCAGGGAACACAACACAATCAGAAATTGAATGGGTTTGGGGCATATGAAAAAAAA
TTGGATGACGATGCAAACCATCATCAAGACCAGAAGCAGCACATTGGAGAGAAATCGTACAGAAGCAATG
CCAAGGGAACATCTTTTGTAAAGAACTGTAAATTCCATATGTCACATGAGCCATTTATCTTTCATGAGGT
TGGGAAAGACTTTTTGTCCAGCTTGAGATTACTCCAACAAGAGGACATTCACACTTCAGGGAAGTCAAAC
TTTGAAACTAAGCATGGGATACCCCTTCAGGGTGGAAAAACTCATTACATCTGTGGAGAGTCCACAATAC
CGTTTAGCAACAAACACTCACTTGTCCTTCACCAGAGACTTCTCCCTAGAGAAGGACCTTATGTATGCAG
TGATTCTGGGAAATTCACTAGCAAAAGTAATAGTTTTAATAATCATCAGGGAGTTCGCACTGGAAAAAGA
CCTTATCAGTGTGGACAATGTGATGAATCATTTTGGTATAAGGCCCACCTCACTGAACACCAGAGAGTTC
ACACTGGAGAAAGACCTTATGAGTGTGGAGAATGTGATAAATCTTTTAGTCATAAGCACAGTCTTGTTGA
CCATCAGCGAGTTCACACTGGAGAAAGACCTTATGAATGTGACGAATGTGGGAAATCTTTTAGCCATAAG
CGCAGCCTTGTTCACCACCAGCGAGTTCACACTGGAGAAAGACCTTATCAGTGTGGAGAATGTGGGAAAT
CGTTTAATCACAAGTGCAACCTCATTCAGCATCAGCGAGTTCACACTGGAGAAAGACCTTTTGAGTGTAC
GGCATGTGGGAAGTTATTTAGGAGCAACTCCCACCTAAAGGAACACCAGAGAGTTCACACTGGAGAAAGA
CCCTATGAGTGTAAAGAATGTAGGAAATCATTTAGGTACAAGTCACACCTCACTGAACACCAGAGAGTTC
ACACTGGAGAAAGGCCATATGAGTGTAGAGAATGTGGGAAATGTTTTCATCAAAAGGGCAGTCTCATTCA
ACATCAGCAGATCCACTCTGGAGAAAGGCCACATGAGTGTGGAGAATGTGGGAAATGTTTTCATCAAAAG
GGCAGTCTCATTCGACATCAGCAGATTCACTCTGGAGAAAGGCCACATGAGTGTGGAGAATGTGGAAAGT
GTTTTCGTCAAAAGGGAAACCTCATTAAACATCAACGAGTTCACACGGGAGAAAGACATCATGAATGTTA
GTAATGAACTAGTCCGTAACTTGAAAGTATTTCGATTTCTTGGCTTTATATATCTTGTGGAAAGGACGAG
AATCTGCCAAACTGATAGGACCCACGCGTTAAGTCGACAATCAACCTCTGGATTACAAAATTTGTGAAAG
ATTGACTGGTATTCTTAACTATGTTGCTCCTTTTACGCTATGTGGATACGCTGCTTTAATGCCTTTGTAT
CATGCTATTGCTTCCCGTATGGCTTTCATTTTCTCCTCCTTGTATAAATCCTGGTTGCTGTCTCTTTATG
AGGAGTTGTGGCCCGTTGTCAGGCAACGTGGCGTGGTGTGCACTGTGTTTGCTGACGCAACCCCCACTGG
TTGGGGCATTGCCACCACCTGTCAGCTCCTTTCCGGGACTTTCGCTTTCCCCCTCCCTATTGCCACGGCG
GAACTCATCGCCGCCTGCCTTGCCCGCTGCTGGACAGGGGCTCGGCTGTTGGGCACTGACAATTCCGTGG
TGTTGTCGGGGAAATCATCGTCCTTTCCTTGGCTGCTCGCCTGTGTTGCCACCTGGATTCTGCGCGGGAC
GTCCTTCTGCTACGTCCCTTCGGCCCTCAATCCAGCGGACCTTCCTTCCCGCGGCCTGCTGCCGGCTCTG
CGGCCTCTTCCGCGTCTTCGCCTTCGCCCTCAGACGAGTCGGATCTCCCTTTGGGCCGCCTCCCCGCGTC
GACTTTAAGACCAATGACTTACAAGGCAGCTGTAGATCTTAGCCACTTTTTAAAAGAAAAGGGGGGACTG
GAAGGGCTAATTCACTCCCAACGAAGACAAGATCTGCTTTTTGCTTGTACTGGGTCTCTCTGGTTAGACC
AGATCTGAGCCTGGGAGCTCTCTGGCTAACTAGGGAACCCACTGCTTAAGCCTCAATAAAGCTTGCCTTG
AGTGCTTCAAGTAGTGTGTGCCCGTCTGTTGTGTGACTCTGGTAACTAGAGATCCCTCAGACCCTTTTAG
TCAGTGTGGAAAATCTCTAGCAGTACGTATAGTAGTTCATGTCATCTTATTATTCAGTATTTATAACTTG
CAAAGAAATGAATATCAGAGAGTGAGAGGAACTTGTTTATTGCAGCTTATAATGGTTACAAATAAAGCAA
TAGCATCACAAATTTCACAAATAAAGCATTTTTTTCACTGCATTCTAGTTGTGGTTTGTCCAAACTCATC
AATGTATCTTATCATGTCTGGCTCTAGCTATCCCGCCCCTAACTCCGCCCATCCCGCCCCTAACTCCGCC
CAGTTCCGCCCATTCTCCGCCCCATGGCTGACTAATTTTTTTTATTTATGCAGAGGCCGAGGCCGCCTCG
GCCTCTGAGCTATTCCAGAAGTAGTGAGGAGGCTTTTTTGGAGGCCTAGGGACGTACCCAATTCGCCCTA
TAGTGAGTCGTATTACGCGCGCTCACTGGCCGTCGTTTTACAACGTCGTGACTGGGAAAACCCTGGCGTT
ACCCAACTTAATCGCCTTGCAGCACATCCCCCTTTCGCCAGCTGGCGTAATAGCGAAGAGGCCCGCACCG
ATCGCCCTTCCCAACAGTTGCGCAGCCTGAATGGCGAATGGG
[124 nt withheld, positions 7253-7376]
C
[91 nt withheld, positions 7378-7468]
A
[49 nt withheld, positions 7470-7518]
CCTTTGACGTTGGAGTCCACGTTCTTT
[37 nt withheld, positions 7546-7582]
ACCCTATCTCGGTCTATTCTTTTGATTTATAAGGGATTTTGCCGATTTCGGCCTATTGGTTAAAAAATGA
GCTGATTTAACAAAAATTTAACGCGAATTTTAACAAAATATTAACGCTTACAATTTAGGTGGCACTTTTC
GGGGAAATGTGCGCGGAACCCCTATTTGTTTATTTTTCTAAATACATTCAAATATGTATCCGCTCATGAG
ACAATAACCCTGATAAATGCTTCAATAATATTGAAAAAGGAAGAGTATGAGTATTCAACATTTCCGTGTC
GCCCTTATTCCCTTTTTTGCGGCATTTTGCCTTCCTGTTTTTGCTCACCCAGAAACGCTGGTGAAAGTAA
AAGATGCTGAAGATCAGTTGGGTGCACGAGTGGGTTACATCGAACTGGATCTCAACAGCGGTAAGATCCT
TGAGAGTTTTCGCCCCGAAGAACGTTTTCCAATGATGAGCACTTTTAAAGTTCTGCTATGTGGCGCGGTA
TTATCCCGTATTGACGCCGGGCAAGAGCAACTCGGTCGCCGCATACACTATTCTCAGAATGACTTGGTTG
AGTACTCACCAGTCACAGAAAAGCATCTTACGGATGGCATGACAGTAAGAGAATTATGCAGTGCTGCCAT
AACCATGAGTGATAACACTGCGGCCAACTTACTTCTGACAACGATCGGAGGACCGAAGGAGCTAACCGCT
TTTTTGCACAACATGGGGGATCATGTAACTCGCCTTGATCGTTGGGAACCGGAGCTGAATGAAGCCATAC
CAAACGACGAGCGTGACACCACGATGCCTGTAGCAATGGCAACAACGTTGCGCAAACTATTAACTGGCGA
ACTACTTACTCTAGCTTCCCGGCAACAATTAATAGACTGGATGGAGGCGGATAAAGTTGCAGGACCACTT
CTGCGCTCGGCCCTTCCGGCTGGCTGGTTTATTGCTGATAAATCTGGAGCCGGTGAGCGTGGGTCTCGCG
GTATCATTGCAGCACTGGGGCCAGATGGTAAGCCCTCCCGTATCGTAGTTATCTACACGACGGGGAGTCA
GGCAACTATGGATGAACGAAATAGACAGATCGCTGAGATAGGTGCCTCACTGATTAAGCATTGGTAACTG
TCAGACCAAGTTTACTCATATATACTTTAGATTGATTTAAAACTTCATTTTTAATTTAAAAGGATCTAGG
TGAAGATCCTTTTTGATAATCTCATGACCAAAATCCCTTAACGTGAGTTTTCGTTCCACTGAGCGTCAGA
CCCCGTAGAAAAGATCAAAGGATCTTCTTGAGATCCTTTTTTTCTGCGCGTAATCTGCTGCTTGCAAACA
AAAAAACCACCGCTACCAGCGGTGGTTTGTTTGCCGGATCAAGAGCTACCAACTCTTTTTCCGAAGGTAA
CTGGCTTCAGCAGAGCGCAGATACCAAATACTGTTCTTCTAGTGTAGCCGTAGTTAGGCCACCACTTCAA
GAACTCTGTAGCACCGCCTACATACCTCGCTCTGCTAATCCTGTTACCAGTGGCTGCTGCCAGTGGCGAT
AAGTCGTGTCTTACCGGGTTGGACTCAAGACGATAGTTACCGGATAAGGCGCAGCGGTCGGGCTGAACGG
GGGGTTCGTGCACACAGCCCAGCTTGGAGCGAACGACCTACACCGAACTGAGATACCTACAGCGTGAGCT
ATGAGAAAGCGCCACGCTTCCCGAAGGGAGAAAGGCGGACAGGTATCCGGTAAGCGGCAGGGTCGGAACA
GGAGAGCGCACGAGGGAGCTTCCAGGGGGAAACGCCTGGTATCTTTATAGTCCTGTCGGGTTTCGCCACC
TCTGACTTGAGCGTCGATTTTTGTGATGCTCGTCAGGGGGGCGGAGCCTATGGAAAAACGCCAGCAACGC
GGCCTTTTTACGGTTCCTGGCCTTTTGCTGGCCTTTTGCTCACATGTTCTTTCCTGCGTTATCCCCTGAT
TCTGTGGATAACCGTATTACCGCCTTTGAGTGAGCTGATACCGCTCGCCGCAGCCGAACGACCGAGCGCA
GCGAGTCAGTGAGCGAGGAAGCGGAAGAGCGCCCAATACGCAAACCGCCTCTCCCCGCGCGTTGGCCGAT
TCATTAATGCAGCTGGCACGACAGGTTTCCCGACTGGAAAGCGGGCAGTGAGCGCAACGCAATTAATGTG
AGTTAGCTCACTCATTAGGCACCCCAGGCTTTACACTTTATGCTTCCGGCTCGTATGTTGTGTGGAATTG
TGAGCGGATAACAATTTCACACAGGAAACAGCTATGACCATGATTACGCCAAGCGCGCAATTAACCCTCA
CTAAAGGGAACAAAAGCTGGAGCTGCAAGC
