>Addgene plasmid #142507 | TFORF0279 | depositor partial sequence | sequence record 279659 | Insert
ACCGCCACCATGGCGGCGGCCGCGCTGAGGCCCCCGGCTCAGGGCACTGTGACCTTTGAAGATGTGGCTG
TGAACTTTTCCCAGGAGGAATGGAGTCTCCTTAGTGAGGCTCAGAGATGCCTTTATCATGACGTGATGCT
GGAGAACCTGACACTTATATCTTCTCTAGGTTGTTGGTATGGAGCAAAAGACGAGACACCTTCTAAGCAG
ACCCTTTCTATACAACAGGAGTCCCCACTCAGGACACATTGGACAGGTGTATGTACCAAGAAGGTCCACC
TCTGGGGAATGTGTGGCCCTCTCCTGGGAGATATCTTACACCAGGGAACACAACACAATCAGAAATTGAA
TGGGTTTGGGGCATATGAAAAAAAATTGGATGACGATGCAAACCATCATCAAGACCAGAAGCAGCACATT
GGAGAGAAATCGTACAGAAGCAATGCCAAGGGAACATCTTTTGTAAAGAACTGTAAATTCCATATGTCAC
ATGAGCCATTTATCTTTCATGAGGTTGGGAAAGACTTTTTGTCCAGCTTGAGATTACTCCAACAAGAGGA
CATTCACACTTCAGGGAAGTCAAACTTTGAAACTAAGCATGGGATACCCCTTCAGGGTGGAAAAACTCAT
TACATCTGTGGAGAGTCCACAATACCGTTTAGCAACAAACACTCACTTGTCCTTCACCAGAGACTTCTCC
CTAGAGAAGGACCTTATGTATGCAGTGATTCTGGGAAATTCACTAGCAAAAGTAATAGTTTTAATAATCA
TCAGGGAGTTCGCACTGGAAAAAGACCTTATCAGTGTGGACAATGTGATGAATCATTTTGGTATAAGGCC
CACCTCACTGAACACCAGAGAGTTCACACTGGAGAAAGACCTTATGAGTGTGGAGAATGTGATAAATCTT
TTAGTCATAAGCACAGTCTTGTTGACCATCAGCGAGTTCACACTGGAGAAAGACCTTATGAATGTGACGA
ATGTGGGAAATCTTTTAGCCATAAGCGCAGCCTTGTTCACCACCAGCGAGTTCACACTGGAGAAAGACCT
TATCAGTGTGGAGAATGTGGGAAATCGTTTAATCACAAGTGCAACCTCATTCAGCATCAGCGAGTTCACA
CTGGAGAAAGACCTTTTGAGTGTACGGCATGTGGGAAGTTATTTAGGAGCAACTCCCACCTAAAGGAACA
CCAGAGAGTTCACACTGGAGAAAGACCCTATGAGTGTAAAGAATGTAGGAAATCATTTAGGTACAAGTCA
CACCTCACTGAACACCAGAGAGTTCACACTGGAGAAAGGCCATATGAGTGTAGAGAATGTGGGAAATGTT
TTCATCAAAAGGGCAGTCTCATTCAACATCAGCAGATCCACTCTGGAGAAAGGCCACATGAGTGTGGAGA
ATGTGGGAAATGTTTTCATCAAAAGGGCAGTCTCATTCGACATCAGCAGATTCACTCTGGAGAAAGGCCA
CATGAGTGTGGAGAATGTGGAAAGTGTTTTCGTCAAAAGGGAAACCTCATTAAACATCAACGAGTTCACA
CGGGAGAAAGACATCATGAATGTTAGTAATGAACTAGTCCGTAACTTGAAAGTATTTCGATTTCTTGGCT
TTATATATCTTGTGGAAAGGACGAGAATCTGCCAAACTGATAGGACCC
