>Addgene plasmid #142507 | TFORF0279 | depositor partial sequence | sequence record 279660 | Barcode
GAATCTGCCAAACTGATAGGACCC
